>Addgene plasmid #113335 | pKP3915 | depositor full sequence | sequence record 213841 | pKP3915 sequence 9940 bps
GTTAACTTAATTAAGTTTAAACTCCGGACAAGATGGCCTTTGGTGGGTTGAAGAAGGAAAAAGACAGAAA
CGACTTAATTACCTACTTGAAAAAAGCCTGTGAGTAAACAGGCCCCTTTTCCTTTGTCGATATCATGTAA
TTAGTTATGTCACGCTTACATTCACGCCCTCCTCCCACATCCGCTCTAACCGAAAAGGAAGGAGTTAGAC
AACCTGAAGTCTAGGTCCCTATTTATTTTTTTTAATAGTTATGTTAGTATTAAGAACGTTATTTATATTT
CAAATTTTTCTTTTTTTTCTGTACAAACGCGTGTACGCATGTAACATTATACTGAAAACCTTGCTTGAGA
AGGTTTTGGGACGCTCGAAGGCTTTAATTTGCAAAGCTTAAGAGCGCTGCGCGCTACGTATATAGTTTTT
TCTCCTTGACGTTAAAGTATAGAGGTATATTAACAATTTTTTGTTGATACTTTTATGACATTTGAATAAG
AAGTAATACAAACTGAAAATGTTGAAAGTATTAGTTAAAGTGGTTATGCAGCTTTTCCATTTATATATCT
GTTAATAGATCAAAAATCATCGCTTCGCTGATTAATTACCCCAGAAATAAGGCTAAAAAACTAATCGCAT
TATCATCCTATGGTTGTTAATTTGATTCGTTAATTTGAAGGTTTGTGGGGCCAGGTTACTGCCAATTTTT
CCTCTTCATAACCATAAAAGCTAGTATTGTAGAATCTTTATTGTTCGGAGCAGTGCGGCGCGAGGCACAT
CTGCGTTTCAGGAACGCGACCGGTGAAGACGAGGACGCACGGTCTAGACTCCTCCGCCGCACTCCTCCGC
CGCTCCTCCTCCGCCGCACTCCTCCGCCGCTCCTCCTCCGCCGCACTCCTCCGCCGCGGCCGCACTTCAA
TATAGCAATGAGCAGTTAAGCGTATTACTGAAAGTTCCAAAGAGAAGGTTTTTTTAGGCTAAGATAATGG
GGCTCTTTACATTTCCACAACATATAAGTAAGATTAGATATGGATATGTATATGGATATGTATATGGTGG
TAATGCCATGTAATATGATTATTAAACTTCTTTGCGTCCATCCAAAAAAAAAGTAAGAATTTTTGAAAAT
TCAATATAAAGATCTGTTTAGCTTGCCTCGTCCCCGCCGGGTCACCCGGCCAGCGACATGGAGGCCCAGA
ATACCCTCCTTGACAGTCTTGACGTGCGCAGCTCAGGGGCATGATGTGACTGTCGCCCGTACATTTAGCC
CATACATCCCCATGTATAATCATTTGCATCCATACATTTTGATGGCCGCACGGCGCGAAGCAAAAATTAC
GGCTCCTCGCTGCAGACCTGCGAGCAGGGAAACGCTCCCCTCACAGACGCGTTGAATTGTCCCCACGCCG
CGCCCCTGTAGAGAAATATAAAAGGTTAGGATTTGCCACTGAGGTTCTTCTTTCATATACTTCCTTTTAA
AATCTTGCTAGGATACAGTTCTCACATCACATCCGAACATAAACAACCATGGGTAAGGAAAAGACTCACG
TTTCGAGGCCGCGATTAAATTCCAACATGGATGCTGATTTATATGGGTATAAATGGGCTCGCGATAATGT
CGGGCAATCAGGTGCGACAATCTATCGATTGTATGGGAAGCCCGATGCGCCAGAGTTGTTTCTGAAACAT
GGCAAAGGTAGCGTTGCCAATGATGTTACAGATGAGATGGTCAGACTAAACTGGCTGACGGAATTTATGC
CTCTTCCGACCATCAAGCATTTTATCCGTACTCCTGATGATGCATGGTTACTCACCACTGCGATCCCCGG
CAAAACAGCATTCCAGGTATTAGAAGAATATCCTGATTCAGGTGAAAATATTGTTGATGCGCTGGCAGTG
TTCCTGCGCCGGTTGCATTCGATTCCTGTTTGTAATTGTCCTTTTAACAGCGATCGCGTATTTCGTCTCG
CTCAGGCGCAATCACGAATGAATAACGGTTTGGTTGATGCGAGTGATTTTGATGACGAGCGTAATGGCTG
GCCTGTTGAACAAGTCTGGAAAGAAATGCATAAGCTTTTGCCATTCTCACCGGATTCAGTCGTCACTCAT
GGTGATTTCTCACTTGATAACCTTATTTTTGACGAGGGGAAATTAATAGGTTGTATTGATGTTGGACGAG
TCGGAATCGCAGACCGATACCAGGATCTTGCCATCCTATGGAACTGCCTCGGTGAGTTTTCTCCTTCATT
ACAGAAACGGCTTTTTCAAAAATATGGTATTGATAATCCTGATATGAATAAATTGCAGTTTCATTTGATG
CTCGATGAGTTTTTCTAATCAGTACTGACAATAAAAAGATTCTTGTTTTCAAGAACTTGTCATTTGTATA
GTTTTTTTATATTGTAGTTGTTCTATTTTAATCAAATGTTAGCGTGATTTATATTTTTTTTCGCCTCGAC
ATCATCTGCCCAGATGCGAAGTTAAGTGCGGGCCGGCCCGTACGCTCACCCTAACATATTTTCCAATTAA
CCCTCAATATTTCTCTGTCACCCGGCCTCTATTTTCCATTTTCTTCTTTACCCGCCACGCGTTTTTTTCT
TTCAAATTTTTTTCTTCCTTCTTCTTTTTCTTCCACGTCCTCTTGCATAAATAAATAAACCGTTTTGAAA
CCAAACTCGCCTCTCTCTCTCCTTTTTGAAATATTTTTGGGTTTGTTTGATCCTTTCCTTCCCAATCTCT
CTTGTTTAATATATATTCATTTATATCACGCTCTCTTTTTATCTTCCTTTTTTTCCTCTCTCTTGTATTC
TTCCTTCCCCTTTCTACTCAAACCAAGAAGAAAAAGAAAAGGTCAATCTTTGTTAAAGAATAGGATCTTC
TACTACATCAGCTTTTAGATTTTTCACGCTTACTGCTTTTTTCTTCCCAAGATCGAAAATTTACTGAATT
AACAGGGCCCCCCCTCGAGGTCGACGGTATCGATAAGCTTGAAGCAAGCCTCCTGAAAGATGGGTACCCG
CCCATATGCTTGCCCTGTCGAGTCCTGCGATCGCCGCTTTTCTCGCCACGCCAATCTTACCCGCCATATC
CGCATCCATACCGGTCAGAAGCCCTTCCAGTGTCGAATCTGCATGCGTAACTTCAGTCGTAATGCGAACC
TTGTGCGCCACATCCGCACCCACACAGGATCCCAAAAGCCGTTCCAATGTCGGATCTGTATGCGGAACTT
TAGTCGAAAGGCCGACCTGAGGCGTCACATTCGCACGCACACCGGCGAGAAGCCTTTTGCCTGTGACATT
TGTGGGAGGAAGTTTGCCAGGAAGGGCGACCTCAAGAGGCATACCAAAATCCATACAGGTGGCGGAGGCA
CACCTGCAGCTGCGTCGACTCTAGAGGATCCATCTGCTGGAGACATGAGAGCTGCCAACCTTTGGCCAAG
CCCGCTCATGATCAAACGCTCTAAGAAGAACAGCCTGGCCTTGTCCCTGACGGCCGACCAGATGGTCAGT
GCCTTGTTGGATGCTGAGCCCCCCATACTCTATTCCGAGTATGATCCTACCAGACCCTTCAGTGAAGCTT
CGATGATGGGCTTACTGACCAACCTGGCAGACAGGGAGCTGGTTCACATGATCAACTGGGCGAAGAGGGT
GCCAGGCTTTGTGGATTTGACCCTCCATGATCAGGTCCACCTTCTAGAATGTGCCTGGCTAGAGATCCTG
ATGATTGGTCTCGTCTGGCGCTCCATGGAGCACCCAGTGAAGCTACTGTTTGCTCCTAACTTGCTCTTGG
ACAGGAACCAGGGAAAATGTGTAGAGGGCATGGTGGAGATCTTCGACATGCTGCTGGCTACATCATCTCG
GTTCCGCATGATGAATCTGCAGGGAGAGGAGTTTGTGTGCCTCAAATCTATTATTTTGCTTAATTCTGGA
GTGTACACATTTCTGTCCAGCACCCTGAAGTCTCTGGAAGAGAAGGACCATATCCACCGAGTCCTGGACA
AGATCACAGACACTTTGATCCACCTGATGGCCAAGGCAGGCCTGACCCTGCAGCAGCAGCACCAGCGGCT
GGCCCAGCTCCTCCTCATCCTCTCCCACATCAGGCACATGAGTAACAAAGGCATGGAGCATCTGTACAGC
ATGAAGTGCAAGAACGTGGTGCCCCTCTATGACCTGCTGCTGGAGATGCTGGACGCCCACCGCCTACATG
CGCCCACTAGCCGTGGAGGGGCATCCGTGGAGGAGACGGACCAAAGCCACTTGGCCACTGCGGGCTCTAC
TTCATCGGAGCTCCACTTAGACGGCGAGGACGTGGCGATGGCGCATGCCGACGCGCTAGACGATTTCGAT
CTGGACATGTTGGGGGACGGGGATTCCCCGGGTCCGGGATTTACCCCCCACGACTCCGCCCCCTACGGCG
CTCTGGATATGGCCGACTTCGAGTTTGAGCAGATGTTTACCGATGCCCTTGGAATTGACGAGTACGGTGG
GTAGTAATAAGCGAATTTCTTATGATTTATGATTTTTATTATTAAATAAGTTATAAAAAAAATAAGTGTA
TACAAATTTTAAAGTGACTCTTAGGTTTTAAAACGAAAATTCTTATTCTTGAGTAACTCTTTCCTGTAGG
TCAGGTTGCTTTCTCAGGTATAGCATGAGATCGCTCTTATTGACCACACCTCTACCGGCATGCCGAGCAA
ATGCCTGCAAATCGCTCCCCCTCAGCATTTAAATCCTGCAGGGAATTCCTTTCTGCATGCCACGTTCGCA
GCGCCTGATGCGGTATTTTCTCCTTACGCATCTGTGCGGTATTTCACACCGCATAATCGCTGGGCCATTC
TCATGAAGAATATCTTGAATTTATTGTCATATTACTAGTTGGTGTGGAAGTCCTAATATCGGTGATCAAT
ATAGTGGTTGACATGCTGGCTAGTCAACATTGAGCCTTTTGATCATGCAAATATATTACGGTATTTTACA
ATCAAATATCAAACTTAACTATTGACTTTATAACTTATTTAGGTGGTAACATTCTTATAAAAAAGAAAAA
AATTACTGCAAAACAGTACTAGCTTTTAACTTGTATCCTAGGTTATCTATGCTGTCTCACCATAGAGAAT
ATTACCTATTTCAGAATGTATGTCCATGATTCGCCGGGTAAATACATATAATACACAAATCTGGCTTAAT
AAAGTCTATAATATATCTCATAAAGAAGTGCTAAATTGGCTAGTGCTATATATTTTTAAGAAAATTTCTT
TTGACTAAGTCCATATCGACTTTGTAAAAGTTCACATTAGCATACATATATTACACGAGCCAGAAATAGT
AACTTTTGCCTAAAATCACAAATTGCAAAATTTAATTGCTTGCAAAAGGTCACATGCTTATAATCAACTT
TTTTAAAAATTTAAAATACTTTTTTATTTTTTATTTTTAAACATAAATGAAATAATTTATTTATTGTTTA
TGATTACCGAAACATAAAACCTGCTCAAGAAAAAGAAACTGTTTTGTCCTTGGAAAAAAAGCACTACCTA
GGAGCGGCCAAAATGCCGAGGCTTTCATAGCTTAAACTCTTTACAGAAAATAGGCATTATAGATCAGTTC
GAGTTTTCTTATTCTTCCTTCCGGTTTTATCGTCACAGTTTTACAGTAAATAAGTATCACCTCTTAGAGT
TCGATGATAAGCTGTCAAACATGAGAATTAATTCCACATGTTAAAATAGTGAAGGAGCATGTTCGGCACA
CAGTGGACCGAACGTGGGGTAAGATCGATGATAAGCTGTCAAACATTGCACTAGGGTCCGGTTAAACGGA
TCTCGCATTGATGAGGCAACGCTAATTATCAACATATAGATTGTTATCTATCTGCATGAACACGAAATCT
TTACTTGACGACTTGAGGCTGATGGTGTTTATGCAAAGAAACCACTGTGTTTAATATGTGTCACTGTTTG
ATATTACTGTCAGCGTAGAAGATAATAGTAAAAGCGGTTAATAAGTGTATTTGAGATAAGTGTGATAAAG
TTTTTACAGCGAAAAGACGATAAATACAAGAAAATGATTACGAGGATACGGAGAGAGGTATGTACATGTG
TATTTATATACTAAGCTGCCGGCGGTTGTTTGCAAGACCGAGAAAAGGCTAGCAAGAATCGGGTCATTGT
AGCGTATGCGCCTGTGAACATTCTCTTCAACAAGTTTGATTCCATTGCGGTGAAATGGTAAAAGTCAACC
CCCTGCGATGTATATTTTCCTGTACAATCAATCAAAAAGCCAAATGATTTAGCATTATCTTTACATCTTG
TTATTTTACAGATTTTATGTTTAGATCTTTTATGCTTGCTTTTCAAAAGGCTTGCAGGCAAGTGCACAAA
CAATACTTAAATAAATACTACTCAGTAATAACCTATTTCTTAGCATTTTTGACGAAATTTGCTATTTTGT
TAGAGTCTTTTACACCATTTGTCTCCACACCTCCGCTTACATCAACACCAATAACGCCATTTAATCTAAG
CGCATCACCAACATTTTCTGGCGTCAGTCCACCAGCTAACATAAAATGTAAGCTCTCGGGGCTCTCTTGC
CTTCCAACCCAGTCAGAAATCGAGTTCCAATCCAAAAGTTCACCTGTCCCACCTGCTTCTGAATCAAACA
AGGGAATAAACGAATGAGGTTTCTGTGAAGCTGCACTGAGTAGTATGTTGCAGTCTTTTGGAAATACGAG
TCTTTTAATAACTGGCAAACCGAGGAACTCTTGGTATTCTTGCCACGACTCATCTCCATGCAGTTGGACG
ATCGATGATAAGCTGTCAAACATGAGAATTGGGTAATAACTGATATAATTAAATTGAAGCTCTAATTTGT
GAGTTTAGTATACATGCATTTACTTATAATACAGTTTTTTAGTTTTGCTGGCCGCATCTTCTCAAATATG
CTTCCCAGCCTGCTTTTCTGTAACGTTCACCCTCTACCTTAGCATCCCTTCCCTTTGCAAATAGTCCTCT
TCCAACAATAATAATGTCAGATCCTGTAGAGACCACATCATCCACGGTTCTATACTGTTGACCCAATGCG
TCTCCCTTGTCATCTAAACCCACACCGGGTGTCATAATCAACCAATCGTAACCTTCATCTCTTCCACCCA
TGTCTCTTTGAGCAATAAAGCCGATAACAAAATCTTTGTCGCTCTTCGCAATGTCAACAGTACCCTTAGT
ATATTCTCCAGTAGATAGGGAGCCCTTGCATGACAATTCTGCTAACATCAAAAGGCCTCTAGGTTCCTTT
GTTACTTCTTCTGCCGCCTGCTTCAAACCGCTAACAATACCTGGGCCCACCACACCGTGTGCATTCGTAA
TGTCTGCCCATTCTGCTATTCTGTATACACCCGCAGAGTACTGCAATTTGACTGTATTACCAATGTCAGC
AAATTTTCTGTCTTCGAAGAGTAAAAAATTGTACTTGGCGGATAATGCCTTTAGCGGCTTAACTGTGCCC
TCCATGGAAAAATCAGTCAAGATATCCACATGTGTTTTTAGTAAACAAATTTTGGGACCTAATGCTTCAA
CTAACTCCAGTAATTCCTTGGTGGTACGAACATCCAATGAAGCACACAAGTTTGTTTGCTTTTCGTGCAT
GATATTAAATAGCTTGGCAGCAACAGGACTAGGATGAGTAGCAGCACGTTCCTTATATGTAGCTTTCGAC
ATGATTTATCTTCGTTTCCTGCATGTTTTTGTTCTGTGCAGTTGGGTTAAGAATACTGGGCAATTTCATG
TTTCTTCAACACTACATATGCGTATATATACCAATCTAAGTCTGTGCTCCTTCCTTCGTTCTTCCTTCTG
TTCGGAGATTACCGAATCAAAAAAATTTCAAAGAAACCGAAATCAAAAAAAAGAATAAAAAAAAAATGAT
GAATTGAATTGAAAAGCTAATTCTTGAAGACGAAAGGGCCTCGTGATACGCCTATTTTTATAGGTTAATG
TCATGATAATAATGGTTTCTTAGACGTCAGGTGGCACTTTTCGGGGAAATGTGCGCGGAACCCCTATTTG
TTTATTTTTCTAAATACATTCAAATATGTATCCGCTCATGAGACAATAACCCTGATAAATGCTTCAATAA
TATTGAAAAAGGAAGAGTATGAGTATTCAACATTTCCGTGTCGCCCTTATTCCCTTTTTTGCGGCATTTT
GCCTTCCTGTTTTTGCTCACCCAGAAACGCTGGTGAAAGTAAAAGATGCTGAAGATCAGTTGGGTGCACG
AGTGGGTTACATCGAACTGGATCTCAACAGCGGTAAGATCCTTGAGAGTTTTCGCCCCGAAGAACGTTTT
CCAATGATGAGCACTTTTAAAGTTCTGCTATGTGGCGCGGTATTATCCCGTATTGACGCCGGGCAAGAGC
AACTCGGTCGCCGCATACACTATTCTCAGAATGACTTGGTTGAGTACTCACCAGTCACAGAAAAGCATCT
TACGGATGGCATGACAGTAAGAGAATTATGCAGTGCTGCCATAACCATGAGTGATAACACTGCGGCCAAC
TTACTTCTGACAACGATCGGAGGACCGAAGGAGCTAACCGCTTTTTTGCACAACATGGGGGATCATGTAA
CTCGCCTTGATCGTTGGGAACCGGAGCTGAATGAAGCCATACCAAACGACGAGCGTGACACCACGATGCC
TGTAGCAATGGCAACAACGTTGCGCAAACTATTAACTGGCGAACTACTTACTCTAGCTTCCCGGCAACAA
TTAATAGACTGGATGGAGGCGGATAAAGTTGCAGGACCACTTCTGCGCTCGGCCCTTCCGGCTGGCTGGT
TTATTGCTGATAAATCTGGAGCCGGTGAGCGTGGGTCTCGCGGTATCATTGCAGCACTGGGGCCAGATGG
TAAGCCCTCCCGTATCGTAGTTATCTACACGACGGGGAGTCAGGCAACTATGGATGAACGAAATAGACAG
ATCGCTGAGATAGGTGCCTCACTGATTAAGCATTGGTAACTGTCAGACCAAGTTTACTCATATATACTTT
AGATTGATTTAAAACTTCATTTTTAATTTAAAAGGATCTAGGTGAAGATCCTTTTTGATAATCTCATGAC
CAAAATCCCTTAACGTGAGTTTTCGTTCCACTGAGCGTCAGACCCCGTAGAAAAGATCAAAGGATCTTCT
TGAGATCCTTTTTTTCTGCGCGTAATCTGCTGCTTGCAAACAAAAAAACCACCGCTACCAGCGGTGGTTT
GTTTGCCGGATCAAGAGCTACCAACTCTTTTTCCGAAGGTAACTGGCTTCAGCAGAGCGCAGATACCAAA
TACTGTCCTTCTAGTGTAGCCGTAGTTAGGCCACCACTTCAAGAACTCTGTAGCACCGCCTACATACCTC
GCTCTGCTAATCCTGTTACCAGTGGCTGCTGCCAGTGGCGATAAGTCGTGTCTTACCGGGTTGGACTCAA
GACGATAGTTACCGGATAAGGCGCAGCGGTCGGGCTGAACGGGGGGTTCGTGCACACAGCCCAGCTTGGA
GCGAACGACCTACACCGAACTGAGATACCTACAGCGTGAGCTATGAGAAAGCGCCACGCTTCCCGAAGGG
AGAAAGGCGGACAGGTATCCGGTAAGCGGCAGGGTCGGAACAGGAGAGCGCACGAGGGAGCTTCCAGGGG
GAAACGCCTGGTATCTTTATAGTCCTGTCGGGTTTCGCCACCTCTGACTTGAGCGTCGATTTTTGTGATG
CTCGTCAGGGGGGCGGAGCCTATGGAAAAACGCCAGCAACGCGGCCTTTTTACGGTTCCTGGCCTTTTGC
TGGCCTTTTGCTCACATGTTCTTTCCTGCGTTATCCCCTGATTCTGTGGATAACCGTATTACCGCCTTTG
AGTGAGCTGATACCGCTCGCCGCAGCCGAACGACCGAGCGCAGCGAGTCAGTGAGCGAGGAAGCGGAAGA
Features (pLannotate 1.2.2; 26 found; start..end, strand, type, name):
     30..104     +  CDS            CYC1 (fragment): CYC1_YEAST - Experimental evidence at protein level: Swiss-Prot protein existence level 1. Electron carrier protein. The oxidized form of the cytochrome c heme group can accept an electron from the heme group of the cytochrome c1 subunit of ubiquinol-cytochrome c oxidoreductase. Cytochrome c then transfers this electron to the dinuclear copper A center (CU(A)) of the COX2 subunit of cytochrome oxidase, the final protein carrier in the mitochondrial electron-transport chain. Isoform 1 (CYC1) is the predominant cytochrome c during aerobic/normoxic growth. From Saccharomyces cerevisiae (strain AT
    133..382     +  terminator     CYC1 terminator: S. cerevisiae CYC1; transcription terminator for CYC1
    422..812     -  promoter       GAL1 promoter (fragment): S. cerevisiae GAL1; inducible promoter, regulated by Gal4
    904..1115    -  promoter       GAL10 promoter (fragment): S. cerevisiae GAL10; inducible promoter, regulated by Gal4
   1175..1518    +  promoter       TEF promoter: Ashbya gossypii TEF promoter
   1519..2328    +  CDS            KanR: aminoglycoside phosphotransferase; aph(3')-Ia; confers resistance to kanamycin
   2334..2480    +  terminator     TEF terminator (fragment): Ashbya gossypii TEF terminator
   2945..2982    -  misc_feature   MCS (fragment): pBluescript multiple cloning site
   3036..3125    +  CDS            EGR1 (fragment): EGR1_SERCA - Also known as ZENK From Serinus canaria (Island canary) (Fringilla canaria).
   3374..3391    -  misc_feature   MCS (fragment): pUC18/19 multiple cloning site
   3396..4277    +  CDS            ERT2 (fragment): mutated ligand-binding domain of the human estrogen receptor (Feil et al., 1997)
   4278..4481    +  CDS            VP16 AD (fragment): transcriptional activation domain of herpes simplex virus protein VP16 (Triezenberg et al., 1988; Cousens et al., 1989); UL48
   4491..4678    +  terminator     ADH1 terminator: S. cerevisiae ADH1; transcription terminator for the S. cerevisiae alcohol dehydrogenase 1 (ADH1) gene
   4764..4815    -  misc_feature   bom (fragment): basis of mobility region from pBR322
   4820..4930    +  CDS            RMD1 (fragment): RMD1_YEAST - Experimental evidence at protein level: Swiss-Prot protein existence level 1. Required for sporulation where it is believed to have a role in meiotic nuclear division. From Saccharomyces cerevisiae (strain ATCC 204508 / S288c) (Baker's yeast).
   5379..5671    -  misc_feature   CEN4: S. cerevisiae CEN4 centromere
   5671..5688    -  promoter       tet promoter (fragment): E. coli promoter for tetracycline efflux protein gene
   5704..5763    -  rep_origin     ARS1 (fragment): S. cerevisiae autonomously replicating sequence ARS1/ARS416
   5764..5782    -  promoter       tet promoter (fragment): E. coli promoter for tetracycline efflux protein gene
   5787..6564    -  rep_origin     ARS1 (fragment): S. cerevisiae autonomously replicating sequence ARS1/ARS416
   6791..6809    -  promoter       tet promoter (fragment): E. coli promoter for tetracycline efflux protein gene
   6899..7702    -  CDS            URA3: orotidine-5'-phosphate decarboxylase, required for uracil biosynthesis; S. cerevisiae URA3; yeast auxotrophic marker, counterselectable with 5-fluoroorotic acid (5-FOA)
   7703..7918    -  promoter       URA3 promoter: S. cerevisiae URA3
   8034..8138    +  promoter       AmpR promoter: bla
   8139..8999    +  CDS            AmpR: β-lactamase; bla; confers resistance to ampicillin, carbenicillin, and related antibiotics
   9170..9758    +  rep_origin     ori: high-copy-number ColE1/pMB1/pBR322/pUC origin of replication
