>Addgene plasmid #113335 | pKP3915 | addgene full sequence | sequence record 217438 | Addgene NGS Result
GTTAACTTAATTAAGTTTAAACTCCGGACAAGATGGCCTTTGGTGGGTTGAAGAAGGAAAAAGACAGAAA
CGACTTAATTACCTACTTGAAAAAAGCCTGTGAGTAAACAGGCCCCTTTTCCTTTGTCGATATCATGTAA
TTAGTTATGTCACGCTTACATTCACGCCCTCCTCCCACATCCGCTCTAACCGAAAAGGAAGGAGTTAGAC
AACCTGAAGTCTAGGTCCCTATTTATTTTTTTTAATAGTTATGTTAGTATTAAGAACGTTATTTATATTT
CAAATTTTTCTTTTTTTTCTGTACAAACGCGTGTACGCATGTAACATTATACTGAAAACCTTGCTTGAGA
AGGTTTTGGGACGCTCGAAGGCTTTAATTTGCAAAGCTTAAGAGCGCTGCGCGCTACGTATATAGTTTTT
TCTCCTTGACGTTAAAGTATAGAGGTATATTAACAATTTTTTGTTGATACTTTTATGACATTTGAATAAG
AAGTAATACAAACTGAAAATGTTGAAAGTATTAGTTAAAGTGGTTATGCAGCTTTTCCATTTATATATCT
GTTAATAGATCAAAAATCATCGCTTCGCTGATTAATTACCCCAGAAATAAGGCTAAAAAACTAATCGCAT
TATCATCCTATGGTTGTTAATTTGATTCGTTAATTTGAAGGTTTGTGGGGCCAGGTTACTGCCAATTTTT
CCTCTTCATAACCATAAAAGCTAGTATTGTAGAATCTTTATTGTTCGGAGCAGTGCGGCGCGAGGCACAT
CTGCGTTTCAGGAACGCGACCGGTGAAGACGAGGACGCACGGTCTAGACTCCTCCGCCGCACTCCTCCGC
CGCTCCTCCTCCGCCGCACTCCTCCGCCGCTCCTCCTCCGCCGCACTCCTCCGCCGCGGCCGCACTTCAA
TATAGCAATGAGCAGTTAAGCGTATTACTGAAAGTTCCAAAGAGAAGGTTTTTTTAGGCTAAGATAATGG
GGCTCTTTACATTTCCACAACATATAAGTAAGATTAGATATGGATATGTATATGGATATGTATATGGTGG
TAATGCCATGTAATATGATTATTAAACTTCTTTGCGTCCATCCAAAAAAAAAGTAAGAATTTTTGAAAAT
TCAATATAAAGATCTGTTTAGCTTGCCTCGTCCCCGCCGGGTCACCCGGCCAGCGACATGGAGGCCCAGA
ATACCCTCCTTGACAGTCTTGACGTGCGCAGCTCAGGGGCATGATGTGACTGTCGCCCGTACATTTAGCC
CATACATCCCCATGTATAATCATTTGCATCCATACATTTTGATGGCCGCACGGCGCGAAGCAAAAATTAC
GGCTCCTCGCTGCAGACCTGCGAGCAGGGAAACGCTCCCCTCACAGACGCGTTGAATTGTCCCCACGCCG
CGCCCCTGTAGAGAAATATAAAAGGTTAGGATTTGCCACTGAGGTTCTTCTTTCATATACTTCCTTTTAA
AATCTTGCTAGGATACAGTTCTCACATCACATCCGAACATAAACAACCATGGGTAAGGAAAAGACTCACG
TTTCGAGGCCGCGATTAAATTCCAACATGGATGCTGATTTATATGGGTATAAATGGGCTCGCGATAATGT
CGGGCAATCAGGTGCGACAATCTATCGATTGTATGGGAAGCCCGATGCGCCAGAGTTGTTTCTGAAACAT
GGCAAAGGTAGCGTTGCCAATGATGTTACAGATGAGATGGTCAGACTAAACTGGCTGACGGAATTTATGC
CTCTTCCGACCATCAAGCATTTTATCCGTACTCCTGATGATGCATGGTTACTCACCACTGCGATCCCCGG
CAAAACAGCATTCCAGGTATTAGAAGAATATCCTGATTCAGGTGAAAATATTGTTGATGCGCTGGCAGTG
TTCCTGCGCCGGTTGCATTCGATTCCTGTTTGTAATTGTCCTTTTAACAGCGATCGCGTATTTCGTCTCG
CTCAGGCGCAATCACGAATGAATAACGGTTTGGTTGATGCGAGTGATTTTGATGACGAGCGTAATGGCTG
GCCTGTTGAACAAGTCTGGAAAGAAATGCATAAGCTTTTGCCATTCTCACCGGATTCAGTCGTCACTCAT
GGTGATTTCTCACTTGATAACCTTATTTTTGACGAGGGGAAATTAATAGGTTGTATTGATGTTGGACGAG
TCGGAATCGCAGACCGATACCAGGATCTTGCCATCCTATGGAACTGCCTCGGTGAGTTTTCTCCTTCATT
ACAGAAACGGCTTTTTCAAAAATATGGTATTGATAATCCTGATATGAATAAATTGCAGTTTCATTTGATG
CTCGATGAGTTTTTCTAATCAGTACTGACAATAAAAAGATTCTTGTTTTCAAGAACTTGTCATTTGTATA
GTTTTTTTATATTGTAGTTGTTCTATTTTAATCAAATGTTAGCGTGATTTATATTTTTTTTCGCCTCGAC
ATCATCTGCCCAGATGCGAAGTTAAGTGCGGGCCGGCCCGTACGCTCACCCTAACATATTTTCCAATTAA
CCTCAATATTTCTCTGTCACCCGGCCTCTATTTTCCATTTTCTTCTTTACCCGCCACGCGTTTTTTTCTT
TCAAATTTTTTTCTTCCTTCTTCTTTTTCTTCCACGTCCTCTTGCATAAATAAATAAACCGTTTTGAAAC
CAAACTCGCCTCTCTCTCTCCTTTTTGAAATATTTTTGGGTTTGTTTGATCCTTTCCTTCCCAATCTCTC
TTGTTTAATATATATTCATTTATATCACGCTCTCTTTTTATCTTCCTTTTTTTCCTCTCTCTTGTATTCT
TCCTTCCCCTTTCTACTCAAACCAAGAAGAAAAAGAAAAGGTCAATCTTTGTTAAAGAATAGGATCTTCT
ACTACATCAGCTTTTAGATTTTTCACGCTTACTGCTTTTTTCTTCCCAAGATCGAAAATTTACTGAATTA
ACAGGGCCCCCCCTCGAGGTCGACGGTATCGATAAGCTTGAAGCAAGCCTCCTGAAAGATGGGTACCCGC
CCATATGCTTGCCCTGTCGAGTCCTGCGATCGCCGCTTTTCTCGCCACGCCAATCTTACCCGCCATATCC
GCATCCATACCGGTCAGAAGCCCTTCCAGTGTCGAATCTGCATGCGTAACTTCAGTCGTAATGCGAACCT
TGTGCGCCACATCCGCACCCACACAGGATCCCAAAAGCCGTTCCAATGTCGGATCTGTATGCGGAACTTT
AGTCGAAAGGCCGACCTGAGGCGTCACATTCGCACGCACACCGGCGAGAAGCCTTTTGCCTGTGACATTT
GTGGGAGGAAGTTTGCCAGGAAGGGCGACCTCAAGAGGCATACCAAAATCCATACAGGTGGCGGAGGCAC
ACCTGCAGCTGCGTCGACTCTAGAGGATCCATCTGCTGGAGACATGAGAGCTGCCAACCTTTGGCCAAGC
CCGCTCATGATCAAACGCTCTAAGAAGAACAGCCTGGCCTTGTCCCTGACGGCCGACCAGATGGTCAGTG
CCTTGTTGGATGCTGAGCCCCCCATACTCTATTCCGAGTATGATCCTACCAGACCCTTCAGTGAAGCTTC
GATGATGGGCTTACTGACCAACCTGGCAGACAGGGAGCTGGTTCACATGATCAACTGGGCGAAGAGGGTG
CCAGGCTTTGTGGATTTGACCCTCCATGATCAGGTCCACCTTCTAGAATGTGCCTGGCTAGAGATCCTGA
TGATTGGTCTCGTCTGGCGCTCCATGGAGCACCCAGTGAAGCTACTGTTTGCTCCTAACTTGCTCTTGGA
CAGGAACCAGGGAAAATGTGTAGAGGGCATGGTGGAGATCTTCGACATGCTGCTGGCTACATCATCTCGG
TTCCGCATGATGAATCTGCAGGGAGAGGAGTTTGTGTGCCTCAAATCTATTATTTTGCTTAATTCTGGAG
TGTACACATTTCTGTCCAGCACCCTGAAGTCTCTGGAAGAGAAGGACCATATCCACCGAGTCCTGGACAA
GATCACAGACACTTTGATCCACCTGATGGCCAAGGCAGGCCTGACCCTGCAGCAGCAGCACCAGCGGCTG
GCCCAGCTCCTCCTCATCCTCTCCCACATCAGGCACATGAGTAACAAAGGCATGGAGCATCTGTACAGCA
TGAAGTGCAAGAACGTGGTGCCCCTCTATGACCTGCTGCTGGAGATGCTGGACGCCCACCGCCTACATGC
GCCCACTAGCCGTGGAGGGGCATCCGTGGAGGAGACGGACCAAAGCCACTTGGCCACTGCGGGCTCTACT
TCATCGGAGCTCCACTTAGACGGCGAGGACGTGGCGATGGCGCATGCCGACGCGCTAGACGATTTCGATC
TGGACATGTTGGGGGACGGGGATTCCCCGGGTCCGGGATTTACCCCCCACGACTCCGCCCCCTACGGCGC
TCTGGATATGGCCGACTTCGAGTTTGAGCAGATGTTTACCGATGCCCTTGGAATTGACGAGTACGGTGGG
TAGTAATAAGCGAATTTCTTATGATTTATGATTTTTATTATTAAATAAGTTATAAAAAAAATAAGTGTAT
ACAAATTTTAAAGTGACTCTTAGGTTTTAAAACGAAAATTCTTATTCTTGAGTAACTCTTTCCTGTAGGT
CAGGTTGCTTTCTCAGGTATAGCATGAGATCGCTCTTATTGACCACACCTCTACCGGCATGCCGAGCAAA
TGCCTGCAAATCGCTCCCCCTCAGCATTTAAATCCTGCAGGGAATTCCTTTCTGCATGCCACGTTCGCAG
CGCCTGATGCGGTATTTTCTCCTTACGCATCTGTGCGGTATTTCACACCGCATAATCGCTGGGCCATTCT
CATGAAGAATATCTTGAATTTATTGTCATATTACTAGTTGGTGTGGAAGTCCTAATATCGGTGATCAATA
TAGTGGTTGACATGCTGGCTAGTCAACATTGAGCCTTTTGATCATGCAAATATATTACGGTATTTTACAA
TCAAATATCAAACTTAACTATTGACTTTATAACTTATTTAGGTGGTAACATTCTTATAAAAAAGAAAAAA
ATTACTGCAAAACAGTACTAGCTTTTAACTTGTATCCTAGGTTATCTATGCTGTCTCACCATAGAGAATA
TTACCTATTTCAGAATGTATGTCCATGATTCGCCGGGTAAATACATATAATACACAAATCTGGCTTAATA
AAGTCTATAATATATCTCATAAAGAAGTGCTAAATTGGCTAGTGCTATATATTTTTAAGAAAATTTCTTT
TGACTAAGTCCATATCGACTTTGTAAAAGTTCACATTAGCATACATATATTACACGAGCCAGAAATAGTA
ACTTTTGCCTAAATCACAAATTGCAAAATTTAATTGCTTGCAAAAGGTCACATGCTTATAATCAACTTTT
TTAAAAATTTAAAATACTTTTTTATTTTTTATTTTTAAACATAAATGAAATAATTTATTTATTGTTTATG
ATTACCGAAACATAAAACCTGCTCAAGAAAAAGAAACTGTTTTGTCCTTGGAAAAAAAGCACTACCTAGG
AGCGGCCAAAATGCCGAGGCTTTCATAGCTTAAACTCTTTACAGAAAATAGGCATTATAGATCAGTTCGA
GTTTTCTTATTCTTCCTTCCGGTTTTATCGTCACAGTTTTACAGTAAATAAGTATCACCTCTTAGAGTTC
GATGATAAGCTGTCAAACATGAGAATTAATTCCACATGTTAAAATAGTGAAGGAGCATGTTCGGCACACA
GTGGACCGAACGTGGGGTAAGTGCACTAGGGTCCGGTTAAACGGATCTCGCATTGATGAGGCAACGCTAA
TTATCAACATATAGATTGTTATCTATCTGCATGAACACGAAATCTTTACTTGACGACTTGAGGCTGATGG
TGTTTATGCAAAGAAACCACTGTGTTTAATATGTGTCACTGTTTGATATTACTGTCAGCGTAGAAGATAA
TAGTAAAAGCGGTTAATAAGTGTATTTGAGATAAGTGTGATAAAGTTTTTACAGCGAAAAGACGATAAAT
ACAAGAAAATGATTACGAGGATACGGAGAGAGGTATGTACATGTGTATTTATATACTAAGCTGCCGGCGG
TTGTTTGCAAGACCGAGAAAAGGCTAGCAAGAATCGGGTCATTGTAGCGTATGCGCCTGTGAACATTCTC
TTCAACAAGTTTGATTCCATTGCGGTGAAATGGTAAAAGTCAACCCCCTGCGATGTATATTTTCCTGTAC
AATCAATCAAAAAGCCAAATGATTTAGCATTATCTTTACATCTTGTTATTTTACAGATTTTATGTTTAGA
TCTTTTATGCTTGCTTTTCAAAAGGCTTGCAGGCAAGTGCACAAACAATACTTAAATAAATACTACTCAG
TAATAACCTATTTCTTAGCATTTTTGACGAAATTTGCTATTTTGTTAGAGTCTTTTACACCATTTGTCTC
CACACCTCCGCTTACATCAACACCAATAACGCCATTTAATCTAAGCGCATCACCAACATTTTCTGGCGTC
AGTCCACCAGCTAACATAAAATGTAAGCTCTCGGGGCTCTCTTGCCTTCCAACCCAGTCAGAAATCGAGT
TCCAATCCAAAAGTTCACCTGTCCCACCTGCTTCTGAATCAAACAAGGGAATAAACGAATGAGGTTTCTG
TGAAGCTGCACTGAGTAGTATGTTGCAGTCTTTTGGAAATACGAGTCTTTTAATAACTGGCAAACCGAGG
AACTCTTGGTATTCTTGCCACGACTCATCTCCATGCAGTTGGACGATCGATGATAAGCTGTCAAACATGA
GAATTGGGTAATAACTGATATAATTAAATTGAAGCTCTAATTTGTGAGTTTAGTATACATGCATTTACTT
ATAATACAGTTTTTTAGTTTTGCTGGCCGCATCTTCTCAAATATGCTTCCCAGCCTGCTTTTCTGTAACG
TTCACCCTCTACCTTAGCATCCCTTCCCTTTGCAAATAGTCCTCTTCCAACAATAATAATGTCAGATCCT
GTAGAGACCACATCATCCACGGTTCTATACTGTTGACCCAATGCGTCTCCCTTGTCATCTAAACCCACAC
CGGGTGTCATAATCAACCAATCGTAACCTTCATCTCTTCCACCCATGTCTCTTTGAGCAATAAAGCCGAT
AACAAAATCTTTGTCGCTCTTCGCAATGTCAACAGTACCCTTAGTATATTCTCCAGTAGATAGGGAGCCC
TTGCATGACAATTCTGCTAACATCAAAAGGCCTCTAGGTTCCTTTGTTACTTCTTCTGCCGCCTGCTTCA
AACCGCTAACAATACCTGGGCCCACCACACCGTGTGCATTCGTAATGTCTGCCCATTCTGCTATTCTGTA
TACACCCGCAGAGTACTGCAATTTGACTGTATTACCAATGTCAGCAAATTTTCTGTCTTCGAAGAGTAAA
AAATTGTACTTGGCGGATAATGCCTTTAGCGGCTTAACTGTGCCCTCCATGGAAAAATCAGTCAAGATAT
CCACATGTGTTTTTAGTAAACAAATTTTGGGACCTAATGCTTCAACTAACTCCAGTAATTCCTTGGTGGT
ACGAACATCCAATGAAGCACACAAGTTTGTTTGCTTTTCGTGCATGATATTAAATAGCTTGGCAGCAACA
GGACTAGGATGAGTAGCAGCACGTTCCTTATATGTAGCTTTCGACATGATTTATCTTCGTTTCCTGCATG
TTTTTGTTCTGTGCAGTTGGGTTAAGAATACTGGGCAATTTCATGTTTCTTCAACACTACATATGCGTAT
ATATACCAATCTAAGTCTGTGCTCCTTCCTTCGTTCTTCCTTCTGTTCGGAGATTACCGAATCAAAAAAA
TTTCAAGGAAACCGAAATCAAAAAAAAGAATAAAAAAAAAATGATGAATTGAAAAGCTAATTCTTGAAGA
CGAAAGGGCCTCGTGATACGCCTATTTTTATAGGTTAATGTCATGATAATAATGGTTTCTTAGACGTCAG
GTGGCACTTTTCGGGGAAATGTGCGCGGAACCCCTATTTGTTTATTTTTCTAAATACATTCAAATATGTA
TCCGCTCATGAGACAATAACCCTGATAAATGCTTCAATAATATTGAAAAAGGAAGAGTATGAGTATTCAA
CATTTCCGTGTCGCCCTTATTCCCTTTTTTGCGGCATTTTGCCTTCCTGTTTTTGCTCACCCAGAAACGC
TGGTGAAAGTAAAAGATGCTGAAGATCAGTTGGGTGCACGAGTGGGTTACATCGAACTGGATCTCAACAG
CGGTAAGATCCTTGAGAGTTTTCGCCCCGAAGAACGTTTTCCAATGATGAGCACTTTTAAAGTTCTGCTA
TGTGGCGCGGTATTATCCCGTATTGACGCCGGGCAAGAGCAACTCGGTCGCCGCATACACTATTCTCAGA
ATGACTTGGTTGAGTACTCACCAGTCACAGAAAAGCATCTTACGGATGGCATGACAGTAAGAGAATTATG
CAGTGCTGCCATAACCATGAGTGATAACACTGCGGCCAACTTACTTCTGACAACGATCGGAGGACCGAAG
GAGCTAACCGCTTTTTTGCACAACATGGGGGATCATGTAACTCGCCTTGATCGTTGGGAACCGGAGCTGA
ATGAAGCCATACCAAACGACGAGCGTGACACCACGATGCCTGTAGCAATGGCAACAACGTTGCGCAAACT
ATTAACTGGCGAACTACTTACTCTAGCTTCCCGGCAACAATTAATAGACTGGATGGAGGCGGATAAAGTT
GCAGGACCACTTCTGCGCTCGGCCCTTCCGGCTGGCTGGTTTATTGCTGATAAATCTGGAGCCGGTGAGC
GTGGGTCTCGCGGTATCATTGCAGCACTGGGGCCAGATGGTAAGCCCTCCCGTATCGTAGTTATCTACAC
GACGGGGAGTCAGGCAACTATGGATGAACGAAATAGACAGATCGCTGAGATAGGTGCCTCACTGATTAAG
CATTGGTAACTGTCAGACCAAGTTTACTCATATATACTTTAGATTGATTTAAAACTTCATTTTTAATTTA
AAAGGATCTAGGTGAAGATCCTTTTTGATAATCTCATGACCAAAATCCCTTAACGTGAGTTTTCGTTCCA
CTGAGCGTCAGACCCCGTAGAAAAGATCAAAGGATCTTCTTGAGATCCTTTTTTTCTGCGCGTAATCTGC
TGCTTGCAAACAAAAAAACCACCGCTACCAGCGGTGGTTTGTTTGCCGGATCAAGAGCTACCAACTCTTT
TTCCGAAGGTAACTGGCTTCAGCAGAGCGCAGATACCAAATACTGTTCTTCTAGTGTAGCCGTAGTTAGG
CCACCACTTCAAGAACTCTGTAGCACCGCCTACATACCTCGCTCTGCTAATCCTGTTACCAGTGGCTGCT
GCCAGTGGCGATAAGTCGTGTCTTACCGGGTTGGACTCAAGACGATAGTTACCGGATAAGGCGCAGCGGT
CGGGCTGAACGGGGGGTTCGTGCACACAGCCCAGCTTGGAGCGAACGACCTACACCGAACTGAGATACCT
ACAGCGTGAGCTATGAGAAAGCGCCACGCTTCCCGAAGGGAGAAAGGCGGACAGGTATCCGGTAAGCGGC
AGGGTCGGAACAGGAGAGCGCACGAGGGAGCTTCCAGGGGGAAACGCCTGGTATCTTTATAGTCCTGTCG
GGTTTCGCCACCTCTGACTTGAGCGTCGATTTTTGTGATGCTCGTCAGGGGGGCGGAGCCTATGGAAAAA
CGCCAGCAACGCGGCCTTTTTACGGTTCCTGGCCTTTTGCTGGCCTTTTGCTCACATGTTCTTTCCTGCG
TTATCCCCTGATTCTGTGGATAACCGTATTACCGCCTTTGAGTGAGCTGATACCGCTCGCCGCAGCCGAA
CGACCGAGCGCAGCGAGTCAGTGAGCGAGGAAGCGGAAGA
Features (pLannotate 1.2.2; 22 found; start..end, strand, type, name):
     30..104     +  CDS            CYC1 (fragment): CYC1_YEAST - Experimental evidence at protein level: Swiss-Prot protein existence level 1. Electron carrier protein. The oxidized form of the cytochrome c heme group can accept an electron from the heme group of the cytochrome c1 subunit of ubiquinol-cytochrome c oxidoreductase. Cytochrome c then transfers this electron to the dinuclear copper A center (CU(A)) of the COX2 subunit of cytochrome oxidase, the final protein carrier in the mitochondrial electron-transport chain. Isoform 1 (CYC1) is the predominant cytochrome c during aerobic/normoxic growth. From Saccharomyces cerevisiae (strain AT
    133..382     +  terminator     CYC1 terminator: S. cerevisiae CYC1; transcription terminator for CYC1
    422..812     -  promoter       GAL1 promoter (fragment): S. cerevisiae GAL1; inducible promoter, regulated by Gal4
    904..1115    -  promoter       GAL10 promoter (fragment): S. cerevisiae GAL10; inducible promoter, regulated by Gal4
   1175..1518    +  promoter       TEF promoter: Ashbya gossypii TEF promoter
   1519..2328    +  CDS            KanR: aminoglycoside phosphotransferase; aph(3')-Ia; confers resistance to kanamycin
   2334..2480    +  terminator     TEF terminator (fragment): Ashbya gossypii TEF terminator
   2944..2981    -  misc_feature   MCS (fragment): pBluescript multiple cloning site
   3035..3124    +  CDS            EGR1 (fragment): EGR1_SERCA - Also known as ZENK From Serinus canaria (Island canary) (Fringilla canaria).
   3373..3390    -  misc_feature   MCS (fragment): pUC18/19 multiple cloning site
   3395..4276    +  CDS            ERT2 (fragment): mutated ligand-binding domain of the human estrogen receptor (Feil et al., 1997)
   4277..4480    +  CDS            VP16 AD (fragment): transcriptional activation domain of herpes simplex virus protein VP16 (Triezenberg et al., 1988; Cousens et al., 1989); UL48
   4490..4677    +  terminator     ADH1 terminator: S. cerevisiae ADH1; transcription terminator for the S. cerevisiae alcohol dehydrogenase 1 (ADH1) gene
   4763..4814    -  misc_feature   bom (fragment): basis of mobility region from pBR322
   4819..4929    +  CDS            RMD1 (fragment): RMD1_YEAST - Experimental evidence at protein level: Swiss-Prot protein existence level 1. Required for sporulation where it is believed to have a role in meiotic nuclear division. From Saccharomyces cerevisiae (strain ATCC 204508 / S288c) (Baker's yeast).
   5377..6539    -  misc_feature   CEN/ARS: S. cerevisiae CEN4 centromere fused to the autonomously replicating sequence ARS1/ARS416
   6766..6784    -  promoter       tet promoter (fragment): E. coli promoter for tetracycline efflux protein gene
   6874..7677    -  CDS            URA3: orotidine-5'-phosphate decarboxylase, required for uracil biosynthesis; S. cerevisiae URA3; yeast auxotrophic marker, counterselectable with 5-fluoroorotic acid (5-FOA)
   7678..7893    -  promoter       URA3 promoter: S. cerevisiae URA3
   8004..8108    +  promoter       AmpR promoter: bla
   8109..8969    +  CDS            AmpR: β-lactamase; bla; confers resistance to ampicillin, carbenicillin, and related antibiotics
   9140..9728    +  rep_origin     ori: high-copy-number ColE1/pMB1/pBR322/pUC origin of replication
