[The description below was written by a language model from this plasmid's Addgene catalogue record and pLannotate feature annotations shown in this document.]
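Description:
pKP3915 is a centromeric yeast expression vector of about 9.9 kb, built on the pMN10 backbone, that provides β-estradiol-inducible expression in Saccharomyces cerevisiae. It is a shuttle plasmid. A ColE1/pUC-type origin supports replication in E. coli, while a CEN4/ARS1 element gives stable, low-copy maintenance in yeast. URA3 under its own promoter provides uracil prototrophy selection and can be counterselected with 5-FOA. The plasmid carries both an ampicillin resistance gene (bla) and a KanR cassette flanked by the Ashbya gossypii TEF promoter and terminator, an arrangement commonly used for G418 selection in yeast. The catalogue lists kanamycin as the bacterial selection and ampicillin among the selectable markers.

The plasmid combines two functional units. The first is the artificial transcription factor (ATF, about 1.5 kb), annotated as an EGR1/Zif268-related zinc-finger DNA-binding segment fused to an estrogen receptor ligand-binding domain and the herpes simplex VP16 activation domain, followed by the ADH1 terminator. The record states that it is driven by the ACT1 promoter, although the automated annotation does not label that promoter. The second unit is the inducible expression site, the Z4 promoter paired with the CYC1 terminator. The annotation detects this promoter as GAL1 and GAL10 promoter fragments, consistent with a GAL1-derived promoter re-engineered to respond to the zinc-finger factor rather than Gal4. Adding β-estradiol activates the constitutively made ATF, which then switches on the Z4 promoter. No gene of interest is recorded in the expression site, so this appears to be the empty vector.

The sequenced (9,910 nt) and depositor (9,940 nt) records agree in feature order, differing mainly in the CEN/ARS region. The associated work concerns Ty3 retrotransposon targeting.
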