Addgene plasmid #113335: pKP3915
Purpose: Beta-estradiol inducible expression vector; Z4 promoter-CYC1 terminator; artificial transcription factor under ACT1 promoter
Depositing lab: Suzanne Sandmeyer. Depositing organization: University of California, Irvine. Publication: Local features determine Ty3 targeting frequency at RNA polymerase III transcription start sites. Patterson K, Shavarebi F, Magnan C, Chang I, Qi X, Baldi P, Bilanchone V, Sandmeyer SB. Genome Res. 2019 Aug;29(8):1298-1309. doi: 10.1101/gr.240861.118. Epub 2019 Jun 27. PubMed 31249062.
Backbone
  Vector backbone: pMN10 (McIsaac et al, 2013)
  Total vector size (bp): 9940
  Vector type: Yeast Expression
  Selectable markers: URA3 ; Ampicillin
Growth in bacteria
  Bacterial resistance: Kanamycin, 50 μg/mL
  Growth temperature: 37°C
  Growth strain: DH5alpha
  Copy number: Low Copy
Gene/Insert
  Gene/Insert name: Artificial Transcription Factor (McIsaac et al, 2013) (alt name: ATF)
  Species: S. cerevisiae (budding yeast)
  Insert size (bp): 1485
Terms and licenses: Academic/Nonprofit Terms; Industry Terms: Not Available to Industry
How to cite: pKP3915 was a gift from Suzanne Sandmeyer (Addgene plasmid # 113335 ; http://n2t.net/addgene:113335 ; RRID:Addgene_113335)
